Addgene plasmid #68892: pMM705
Purpose: IPTG-inducible CRISPRi vector targeting BT1754, pNBU2 backbone, AmpR
Depositing lab: Timothy Lu & Christopher Voigt. Depositing organization: Massachusetts Institute of Technology. Publication: Programming a Human Commensal Bacterium, Bacteroides thetaiotaomicron, to Sense and Respond to Stimuli in the Murine Gut Microbiota. Mimee M, Tucker AC, Voigt CA, Lu TK. Cell Syst. 2015 Jul 29;1(1):62-71. doi: 10.1016/j.cels.2015.06.001. PubMed 26918244.
Backbone
  Vector backbone: pExchange-tdk
  Total vector size (bp): 10860
  Selectable markers: Erythromycin in Bacteroides
Growth in bacteria
  Bacterial resistance: Ampicillin, 100 μg/mL
  Growth temperature: 37°C
  Growth strain: Pir1
  Copy number: Low Copy
Gene/Insert 1
  Gene/Insert name: dCas9
  Insert size (bp): 4107
Gene/Insert 2
  Gene/Insert name: LacI
  Insert size (bp): 1092
Gene/Insert 3
  Gene/Insert name: sgRNA
  Insert size (bp): 102
Terms and licenses: Academic/Nonprofit Terms; Industry Terms: Not Available to Industry
How to cite: pMM705 was a gift from Timothy Lu & Christopher Voigt (Addgene plasmid # 68892 ; http://n2t.net/addgene:68892 ; RRID:Addgene_68892)
