[The description below was written by a language model from this plasmid's Addgene catalogue record and the feature table of its GenBank file.]
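Description:
pMM705 is a roughly 10.9 kb integrative CRISPR interference vector for Bacteroides thetaiotaomicron, built on the pNBU2 architecture. The catalogue's backbone field instead lists pExchange-tdk, but the purpose line, the sequence definition and the annotated features all point to pNBU2. In E. coli it replicates at low copy from the R6K gamma origin, which needs the pi initiator protein and so requires a pir-expressing host, and it is selected with ampicillin through the pBR322-derived beta-lactamase. An RP4/incP oriT allows conjugative transfer into Bacteroides. There the plasmid-encoded NBU2 integrase acts at the attN2 site to insert the vector into the chromosome, and integrants are selected with erythromycin via ermG.

The payload is a three-part repression circuit. A catalytically dead Streptococcus pyogenes Cas9 (D10A/H840A) sits just downstream of a PcfxA promoter engineered with two lac operator sites, one between the -33 and -7 elements and one immediately after the transcription start, and is followed by the tL17 terminator. LacIq is expressed from the Pbt1311 promoter with an L3S2P21 terminator and represses this promoter until IPTG is added, making dCas9 production inducible. The single guide RNA is transcribed from the short P1 promoter and combines a 20-nt spacer directed at BT1754 of strain VPI-5482 with the Cas9-binding scaffold and S. pyogenes terminator. On induction, the dCas9–sgRNA complex binds the target locus and blocks transcription without cutting DNA. Editing-history annotations indicate that the plasmid was derived from a related construct by swapping the spacer and deleting an adjacent cassette. The vector is used for tunable knockdown of an endogenous gene in this gut commensal; the record does not state the function of BT1754.
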