LOCUS       Exported 10859 bp ds-DNA circular SYN 12-MAY-2021
DEFINITION  IPTG-inducible CRISPRi vector targeting BT1754, pNBU2 backbone,
            AmpR.
ACCESSION   .
VERSION     .
KEYWORDS    pMM705
SOURCE      synthetic DNA construct
  ORGANISM  synthetic DNA construct
REFERENCE   1 (bases 1 to 10859)
  AUTHORS   Mimee M, Tucker AC, Voigt CA, Lu TK
  TITLE     Programming a Human Commensal Bacterium, Bacteroides
            thetaiotaomicron, to Sense and Respond to Stimuli in the Murine Gut
            Microbiota.
  JOURNAL   Cell Syst. 2015 Jul 29;1(1):62-71. doi: 10.1016/j.cels.2015.06.001.
  PUBMED    26918244
REFERENCE   2 (bases 1 to 10859)
  AUTHORS   .
  TITLE     Direct Submission
  JOURNAL   Exported May 12, 2021 from SnapGene Server 1.1.58
            http://www.snapgene.com
FEATURES             Location/Qualifiers
     source          1..10859
                     /organism="synthetic DNA construct"
                     /mol_type="other DNA"
     CDS             28..4134
                     /codon_start=1
                     /product="catalytically dead mutant of the Cas9
                     endonuclease from the Streptococcus pyogenes Type II
                     CRISPR/Cas system"
                     /label=dCas9
                     /note="RNA-guided DNA-binding protein that lacks
                     endonuclease activity due to the D10A mutation in the RuvC
                     catalytic domain and the H840A mutation in the HNH
                     catalytic domain"
                     /translation="MDKKYSIGLAIGTNSVGWAVITDEYKVPSKKFKVLGNTDRHSIKK
                     NLIGALLFDSGETAEATRLKRTARRRYTRRKNRICYLQEIFSNEMAKVDDSFFHRLEES
                     FLVEEDKKHERHPIFGNIVDEVAYHEKYPTIYHLRKKLVDSTDKADLRLIYLALAHMIK
                     FRGHFLIEGDLNPDNSDVDKLFIQLVQTYNQLFEENPINASGVDAKAILSARLSKSRRL
                     ENLIAQLPGEKKNGLFGNLIALSLGLTPNFKSNFDLAEDAKLQLSKDTYDDDLDNLLAQ
                     IGDQYADLFLAAKNLSDAILLSDILRVNTEITKAPLSASMIKRYDEHHQDLTLLKALVR
                     QQLPEKYKEIFFDQSKNGYAGYIDGGASQEEFYKFIKPILEKMDGTEELLVKLNREDLL
                     RKQRTFDNGSIPHQIHLGELHAILRRQEDFYPFLKDNREKIEKILTFRIPYYVGPLARG
                     NSRFAWMTRKSEETITPWNFEEVVDKGASAQSFIERMTNFDKNLPNEKVLPKHSLLYEY
                     FTVYNELTKVKYVTEGMRKPAFLSGEQKKAIVDLLFKTNRKVTVKQLKEDYFKKIECFD
                     SVEISGVEDRFNASLGTYHDLLKIIKDKDFLDNEENEDILEDIVLTLTLFEDREMIEER
                     LKTYAHLFDDKVMKQLKRRRYTGWGRLSRKLINGIRDKQSGKTILDFLKSDGFANRNFM
                     QLIHDDSLTFKEDIQKAQVSGQGDSLHEHIANLAGSPAIKKGILQTVKVVDELVKVMGR
                     HKPENIVIEMARENQTTQKGQKNSRERMKRIEEGIKELGSQILKEHPVENTQLQNEKLY
                     LYYLQNGRDMYVDQELDINRLSDYDVDAIVPQSFLKDDSIDNKVLTRSDKNRGKSDNVP
                     SEEVVKKMKNYWRQLLNAKLITQRKFDNLTKAERGGLSELDKAGFIKRQLVETRQITKH
                     VAQILDSRMNTKYDENDKLIREVKVITLKSKLVSDFRKDFQFYKVREINNYHHAHDAYL
                     NAVVGTALIKKYPKLESEFVYGDYKVYDVRKMIAKSEQEIGKATAKYFFYSNIMNFFKT
                     EITLANGEIRKRPLIETNGETGEIVWDKGRDFATVRKVLSMPQVNIVKKTEVQTGGFSK
                     ESILPKRNSDKLIARKKDWDPKKYGGFDSPTVAYSVLVVAKVEKGKSKKLKSVKELLGI
                     TIMERSSFEKNPIDFLEAKGYKEVKKDLIIKLPKYSLFELENGRKRMLASAGELQKGNE
                     LALPSKYVNFLYLASHYEKLKGSPEDNEQKQLFVEQHKHYLDEIIEQISEFSKRVILAD
                     ANLDKVLSAYNKHRDKPIREQAENIIHLFTLTNLGAPAAFKYFDTTIDRKRYTSTKEVL
                     DATLIHQSITGLYETRIDLSQLGGD"
     misc_RNA        4294..4369
                     /label=gRNA scaffold
                     /note="guide RNA scaffold for the Streptococcus pyogenes
                     CRISPR/Cas9 system"
     CDS             4815..5897
                     /codon_start=1
                     /gene="lacI"
                     /product="lac repressor"
                     /label=lacI
                     /note="The lac repressor binds to the lac operator to
                     inhibit transcription in E. coli. This inhibition can be
                     relieved by adding lactose or
                     isopropyl-beta-D-thiogalactopyranoside (IPTG)."
                     /translation="MKPVTLYDVAEYAGVSYQTVSRVVNQASHVSAKTREKVEAAMAEL
                     NYIPNRVAQQLAGKQSLLIGVATSSLALHAPSQIVAAIKSRADQLGASVVVSMVERSGV
                     EACKAAVHNLLAQRVSGLIINYPLDDQDAIAVEAACTNVPALFLDVSDQTPINSIIFSH
                     EDGTRLGVEHLVALGHQQIALLAGPLSSVSARLRLAGWHKYLTRNQIQPIAEREGDWSA
                     MSGFQQTMQMLNEGIVPTAMLVANDQMALGAMRAITESGLRVGADISVVGYDDTEDSSC
                     YIPPLTTIKQDFRLLGQTSVDRLLQLSQGQAVKGNQLLPVSLVKRKTTLAPNTQTASPR
                     ALADSLMQLARQVSRLESGQ"
     primer_bind     complement(4834..4853)
                     /label=LacI-R
                     /note="LacI, reverse primer"
     CDS             9060..9920
                     /codon_start=1
                     /gene="bla"
                     /product="beta-lactamase"
                     /label=AmpR
                     /note="confers resistance to ampicillin, carbenicillin, and
                     related antibiotics"
                     /translation="MSIQHFRVALIPFFAAFCLPVFAHPETLVKVKDAEDQLGARVGYI
                     ELDLNSGKILESFRPEERFPMMSTFKVLLCGAVLSRIDAGQEQLGRRIHYSQNDLVEYS
                     PVTEKHLTDGMTVRELCSAAITMSDNTAANLLLTTIGGPKELTAFLHNMGDHVTRLDRW
                     EPELNEAIPNDERDTTMPVAMATTLRKLLTGELLTLASRQQLIDWMEADKVAGPLLRSA
                     LPAGWFIADKSGAGERGSRGIIAALGPDGKPSRIVVIYTTGSQATMDERNRQIAEIGAS
                     LIKHW"
     primer_bind     complement(9278..9297)
                     /label=Amp-R
                     /note="Ampicillin resistance gene, reverse primer"
     oriT            10051..10160
                     /note="incP origin of transfer"
     rep_origin      10331..10719
                     /label=R6K gamma ori
                     /note="gamma replication origin from E. coli plasmid R6K;
                     requires the R6K initiator protein pi for replication"
     protein_bind    10793..10809
                     /label=lac operator
                     /bound_moiety="lac repressor encoded by lacI"
                     /note="The lac repressor binds to the lac operator to
                     inhibit transcription in E. coli. This inhibition can be
                     relieved by adding lactose or
                     isopropyl-beta-D-thiogalactopyranoside (IPTG)."
     protein_bind    10826..10842
                     /label=lac operator
                     /bound_moiety="lac repressor encoded by lacI"
                     /note="The lac repressor binds to the lac operator to
                     inhibit transcription in E. coli. This inhibition can be
                     relieved by adding lactose or
                     isopropyl-beta-D-thiogalactopyranoside (IPTG)."
ORIGIN
        1 cgtcaaacaa atataaataa tataaacatg gataagaaat actcaatagg cttagctatc
       61 ggcacaaata gcgtcggatg ggcggtgatc actgatgaat ataaggttcc gtctaaaaag
      121 ttcaaggttc tgggaaatac agaccgccac agtatcaaaa aaaatcttat aggggctctt
      181 ttatttgaca gtggagagac agcggaagcg actcgtctca aacggacagc tcgtagaagg
      241 tatacacgtc ggaagaatcg tatttgttat ctacaggaga ttttttcaaa tgagatggcg
      301 aaagtagatg atagtttctt tcatcgactt gaagagtctt ttttggtgga agaagacaag
      361 aagcatgaac gtcatcctat ttttggaaat atagtagatg aagttgctta tcatgagaaa
      421 tatccaacta tctatcatct gcgaaaaaaa ttggtagatt ctactgataa agcggatttg
      481 cgcttaatct atttggcctt agcgcatatg attaagtttc gtggtcattt tttgattgag
      541 ggagatttaa atcctgataa tagtgatgtg gacaaactat ttatccagtt ggtacaaacc
      601 tacaatcaat tatttgaaga aaaccctatt aacgcaagtg gagtagatgc taaagcgatt
      661 ctttctgcac gattgagtaa atcaagacga ttagaaaatc tcattgctca gctccccggt
      721 gagaagaaaa atggcttatt tgggaatctc attgctttgt cattgggttt gacccctaat
      781 tttaaatcaa attttgattt ggcagaagat gctaaattac agctttcaaa agatacttac
      841 gatgatgatt tagataattt attggcgcaa attggagatc aatatgctga tttgtttttg
      901 gcagctaaga atttatcaga tgctatttta ctttcagata tcctaagagt aaatactgaa
      961 ataactaagg ctcccctatc agcttcaatg attaaacgct acgatgaaca tcatcaagac
     1021 ttgactcttt taaaagcttt agttcgacaa caacttccag aaaagtataa agaaatcttt
     1081 tttgatcaat caaaaaacgg atatgcaggt tatattgatg ggggagctag ccaagaagaa
     1141 ttttataaat ttatcaaacc aattttagaa aaaatggatg gtactgagga attattggtg
     1201 aaactaaatc gtgaagattt gctgcgcaag caacggacct ttgacaacgg ctctattccc
     1261 catcaaattc acttgggtga gctgcatgct attttgagaa gacaagaaga cttttatcca
     1321 tttttaaaag acaatcgtga gaagattgaa aaaatcttga cttttcgaat tccttattat
     1381 gttggtccat tggcgcgtgg caatagtcgt tttgcatgga tgactcggaa gtctgaagaa
     1441 acaattaccc catggaattt tgaagaagtt gtcgataaag gtgcttcagc tcaatcattt
     1501 attgaacgca tgacaaactt tgataaaaat cttccaaatg aaaaagtact accaaaacat
     1561 agtttgcttt atgagtattt tacggtttat aacgaattga caaaggtcaa atatgttact
     1621 gaaggaatgc gaaaaccagc atttctttca ggtgaacaga agaaagccat tgttgattta
     1681 ctcttcaaaa caaatcgaaa agtaaccgtt aagcaattaa aagaagatta tttcaaaaaa
     1741 atagaatgtt ttgatagtgt tgaaatttca ggagttgaag atagatttaa tgcttcatta
     1801 ggtacctacc atgatttgct aaaaattatt aaagataaag attttttgga taatgaagaa
     1861 aatgaagata tcttagagga tattgtttta acattgacct tatttgaaga tagggagatg
     1921 attgaggaaa gacttaaaac atatgctcac ctctttgatg ataaggtgat gaaacagctt
     1981 aaacgtcgcc gttatactgg ttggggacgt ttgtctcgaa aattgattaa tggtattagg
     2041 gataagcaat ctggcaaaac aatattagat tttttgaaat cagatggttt tgccaatcgc
     2101 aattttatgc agctgatcca tgatgatagt ttgacattta aagaagacat tcaaaaagca
     2161 caagtgtctg gacaaggcga tagtttacat gaacatattg caaatttagc tggtagccct
     2221 gctattaaaa aaggtatttt acagactgta aaagttgttg atgaattggt caaagtaatg
     2281 gggcggcata agccagaaaa tatcgttatt gaaatggcac gtgaaaatca gacaactcaa
     2341 aagggccaga aaaattcgcg agagcgtatg aaacgaatcg aagaaggtat caaagaatta
     2401 ggaagtcaga ttcttaaaga gcatcctgtt gaaaatactc aattgcaaaa tgaaaagctc
     2461 tatctctatt atctccaaaa tggaagagac atgtatgtgg accaagaatt agatattaat
     2521 cgtttaagtg attatgatgt cgatgccatt gttccacaaa gtttccttaa agacgattca
     2581 atagacaata aggtcttaac gcgttctgat aaaaatcgtg gtaaatcgga taacgttcca
     2641 agtgaagaag tagtcaaaaa gatgaaaaac tattggagac aacttctaaa cgccaagtta
     2701 atcactcaac gtaagtttga taatttaacg aaagctgaac gtggaggttt gagtgaactt
     2761 gataaagctg gttttatcaa acgccaattg gttgaaactc gccaaatcac taagcatgtg
     2821 gcacaaattt tggatagtcg catgaatact aaatacgatg aaaatgataa acttattcga
     2881 gaggttaaag tgattacctt aaaatctaaa ttagtttctg acttccgaaa agatttccaa
     2941 ttctataaag tacgtgagat taacaattac catcatgccc atgatgcgta tctaaatgcc
     3001 gtcgttggaa ctgctttgat taagaaatat ccaaaacttg aatcggagtt tgtctatggt
     3061 gattataaag tttatgatgt tcgtaaaatg attgctaagt ctgagcaaga aataggcaaa
     3121 gcaaccgcaa aatatttctt ttactctaat atcatgaact tcttcaaaac agaaattaca
     3181 cttgcaaatg gagagattcg caaacgccct ctaatcgaaa ctaatgggga aactggagaa
     3241 attgtctggg ataaagggcg agattttgcc acagtgcgca aagtattgtc catgccccaa
     3301 gtcaatattg tcaagaaaac agaagtacag acaggcggat tctccaagga gtcaatttta
     3361 ccaaaaagaa attcggacaa gcttattgct cgtaaaaaag actgggatcc aaaaaaatat
     3421 ggtggttttg atagtccaac ggtagcttat tcagtcctag tggttgctaa ggtggaaaaa
     3481 gggaaatcga agaagttaaa atccgttaaa gagttactag ggatcacaat tatggaaaga
     3541 agttcctttg aaaaaaatcc gattgacttt ttagaagcta aaggatataa ggaagttaaa
     3601 aaagacttaa tcattaaact acctaaatat agtctttttg agttagaaaa cggtcgtaaa
     3661 cggatgctgg ctagtgccgg agaattacaa aaaggaaatg agctggctct gccaagcaaa
     3721 tatgtgaatt ttttatattt agctagtcat tatgaaaagt tgaagggtag tccagaagat
     3781 aacgaacaaa aacaattgtt tgtggagcag cataagcatt atttagatga gattattgag
     3841 caaatcagtg aattttctaa gcgtgttatt ttagcagatg ccaatttaga taaagttctt
     3901 agtgcatata acaaacatag agacaaacca atacgtgaac aagcagaaaa tattattcat
     3961 ttatttacgt tgacgaatct tggagctccc gctgctttta aatattttga tacaacaatt
     4021 gatcgtaaac gatatacgtc tacaaaagaa gttttagatg ccactcttat ccatcaatcc
     4081 atcactggtc tttatgaaac acgcattgat ttgagtcagc taggaggtga ctgaattaat
     4141 gcggctgcaa tttttttggg cggggccgcc caaaaaaatc ctagcaccct gcagcagtac
     4201 tgcttgacca taagaacaaa aaaacttccg ataaagtttg gaagataaag ctaaaagttc
     4261 ttatctttgc agtgaaaatg gggtgtatcc tgcgttttag agctagaaat agcaagttaa
     4321 aataaggcta gtccgttatc aacttgaaaa agtggcaccg agtcggtgct ttttttctag
     4381 atgatgatta aggatcttgc gtacaatttg acgatcgttt cacgctaaga tgctggctaa
     4441 ttgcctatct tccagtgatg gaacagcatt tgtgcattgg ctgcaacaat cagccttgat
     4501 ctggaagaag caatgaaagc tgctgttaag tctccgaatc aggtattgtt cctgacaggt
     4561 gtattcccat ccggtaaacg cggatacttt gcagttgatc tgactcagga ataaattata
     4621 aattaaggta agaagattgt aggataagct aatgaaatag aaaaaggatg ccgtcacaca
     4681 acttgtcggc attctttttt gttttattag ttgaaaatat agtgaaaaag ttgcctaaat
     4741 atgtatgtta acaaattatt tgtcgtaact ttgcactcca aatctgtttt taacatatgg
     4801 cactagtggt gaatgtgaaa ccagtaacgt tatacgatgt cgcagagtat gccggtgtct
     4861 cttatcagac cgtttcccgc gtggtgaacc aggccagcca cgtttctgcg aaaacgcggg
     4921 aaaaagtgga agcggcgatg gcggagctga attacattcc caaccgcgtg gcacaacaac
     4981 tggcgggcaa acagtcgttg ctgattggcg ttgccacctc cagtctggcc ctgcacgcgc
     5041 cgtcgcaaat tgtcgcggcg attaaatctc gcgccgatca actgggtgcc agcgtggtgg
     5101 tgtcgatggt agaacgaagc ggcgtcgaag cctgtaaagc ggcggtgcac aatcttctcg
     5161 cgcaacgcgt cagtgggctg atcattaact atccgctgga tgaccaggat gccattgctg
     5221 tggaagctgc ctgcactaat gttccggcgt tatttcttga tgtctctgac cagacaccca
     5281 tcaacagtat tattttctcc catgaggacg gtacgcgact gggcgtggag catctggtcg
     5341 cattgggtca ccagcaaatc gcgctgttag cgggcccatt aagttctgtc tcggcgcgtc
     5401 tgcgtctggc tggctggcat aaatatctca ctcgcaatca aattcagccg atagcggaac
     5461 gggaaggcga ctggagtgcc atgtccggtt ttcaacaaac catgcaaatg ctgaatgagg
     5521 gcatcgttcc cactgcgatg ctggttgcca acgatcagat ggcgctgggc gcaatgcgcg
     5581 ccattaccga gtccgggctg cgcgttggtg cggatatctc ggtagtggga tacgacgata
     5641 ccgaggacag ctcatgttat atcccgccgt taaccaccat caaacaggat tttcgcctgc
     5701 tggggcaaac cagcgtggac cgcttgctgc aactctctca gggccaggcg gtgaagggca
     5761 atcagctgtt gcccgtctca ctggtgaaaa gaaaaaccac cctggcgccc aatacgcaaa
     5821 ccgcctctcc ccgcgcgttg gccgattcat taatgcagct ggcacgacag gtttcccgac
     5881 tggaaagcgg gcagtgagct ttcctcggta ccaaattcca gaaaagaggc ctcccgaaag
     5941 gggggccttt tttcgttttg gtcctacttg tgcctgttct atttccgaac cgaccgcttg
     6001 tatgaatcca tcaaaattcg ttttctctat gttggattcc ttgttgctca tattgtgatg
     6061 ataatttcta caaatatagt cattggtaac tatctatgaa actgtttgat acttttatag
     6121 ttgattaaac ttgttcatgg catttgcctt aatatcatcc gctatgtcaa tgtagggttt
     6181 catagctttg tagtcgctgt gtcccgtcca tttcatgacc acctgtgccg ggattccgag
     6241 agccagcgca ttgcagatga atgtccttct tcctgcatgg gtactgagca aagcgtattt
     6301 gggtgtgact tcatcaatac gttcatttcc cttgtagtag gtttcccgta caggctcgtt
     6361 gatttctgcc agttcgccca gctctttcag gtaatcgttc atcttctggt tgctgatgac
     6421 gggcagagcc atgtaattct cgaaatggat gtccttgtat ttgtccagta tggctttgct
     6481 gtatttgttc agttcaatcg tcaggctgtc ggcagtcttg actgtggtta tttcgatgtg
     6541 gtcggacttc acatcgcttc ttttcagatt gcgaacatcc gaataccgca aactcgtaaa
     6601 gcagcagaac aggaaaacat cacgcacacg ttccaggtat tgcttatcct tgggtatctg
     6661 gtagtctttc agcttgttca gttcatccca agtcaggaag attacttttt tcgaggtggt
     6721 tttcagtttc ggtttgaacg tatcgtatgc aatgttctga tgatgtcctt tcttgaagct
     6781 ccagcgcagg aaccatttga ggaatcccat ttgcttgccg atggtgctgt ttctcatatc
     6841 cttggtgtca cgcaggaagt tgacgtattc gttcaatcca aactcgttga aatagttgaa
     6901 cgttgcatcc tccttgaact ctttgaggtg gttcctcact gctgcaaatt tttcataggt
     6961 ggatgccgtc cagttattct ggttaccgca ctcttttaca aactcatcga acacctccca
     7021 aaagctgaca ggggcttctt ccggctgttc ttcgctggtg tctttcattc tcatgttgaa
     7081 agcttccttc aactgttggg tcgttggcat gacctcctgc acctcaaatt ccttgaaaat
     7141 attctggatt tcggcatagt atttcagcaa gtccgtattg atttcggctg cactttgctt
     7201 tagcttgttg gtacatccgc tctttacccg ctgcttatct gcatcccatt tggctacgtc
     7261 aatccggtag cccgttgtaa actcgatgcg ttggctggca aagatgacac gcatacggat
     7321 gggtacgttc tctacgattg gcacaccgtt ctttttccgg ctctccaatg caaaaatgat
     7381 gttgcgcttg atattcataa ttgggtgcgt ttgaaattct acacccaaat atacacccaa
     7441 ttattgagat agcaaaagac atttagaaac atttactttt actctatatt gtaatttaca
     7501 cttgattatc agtcgtttgc agtcttatga tattctgtga aagtataagt tcgagagcct
     7561 gtctctccgc aaaaaacgct gaaaatcagc agattgcaaa acaaacaccc tgttttacac
     7621 ccaagaatgt aaagtcggct gtttttgttt tatttaagat aatacaacca ctacataata
     7681 aaagagtagc gatattaaaa gaatccgatg agaaaagact aatatttatc tatccattca
     7741 gtttgatttt tcaggacttt acatcgtcct gaaagtattt gttggtaccg gtaccgagga
     7801 cgcgtaaaca tttacagttg catgtggcct attgttttta gccgttaaat attttataac
     7861 tattaaatag cgatacaaat tgttcgaaac taatattgtt tatatcatat attctcgcat
     7921 gttttaaagc tttattaaat tgattttttg taaacagttt ttcgtactct ttgttaaccc
     7981 atttcattac aaaagtttca tatttttttc tctctttaaa tgccattttt gctggctttc
     8041 tttttaatac aattaatgtg ctatccactt taggttttgg atggaaataa tacctaggaa
     8101 tttttgctaa tatagaaata tctacctctg ccattaacag caatgctagt gatctgtttg
     8161 tatctaataa cattttagca aaaccatatt ccactattaa ataacttatt gtggctgaac
     8221 tttcaaaaac aatttttcga attatatttg tgcttatgtt gtaaggtatg ctgccaaata
     8281 ttttatatgg attgtggcta ggaaatgtaa atttcagtat atcatcattt actatttgat
     8341 agttaggata atttaagagc ttattacgag ttacctcaca taatttagaa tcaatttcta
     8401 tcgccgttac aaaattacat ctctttacca atccagcagt aaaatgacct ttccctgcac
     8461 ctatttcaaa gatgttatct ttttcatcta aacttatgca attcattatt ttttctatgt
     8521 gatattttga agtaataaaa ttttgactat cttttatatt tactttgttc attataacct
     8581 ctccttaatt tattgcatct cttttcgaat atttatgttt tttgagaaaa gaacgtactc
     8641 atggttcatc ccgatatgcg tatcggtctg tatatcagca actttctatg tgtttcaact
     8701 acaatagtca tctattctca tctttctgag tccaccccct gcaaagcccc tctttacgac
     8761 ataaaaattc ggtcggaaaa ggtatgcaaa agatgtttct ctctttaaga gaaactcttc
     8821 gggatgcaaa aatatgaaaa taactccaat tcaccaaatt atatagcgac ttttttacaa
     8881 aatgctaaaa tttgttgatt tccgtcaagc aattgttgag caaaaatgtc ttttacgata
     8941 aaatgatacc tcaatatcaa ctgtttagca aaacgatatt tctcttaaag agagaaacac
     9001 ctttttgttc accaatcccc gacttttaat cccgcggcca tgattgaaaa aggaagagta
     9061 tgagtattca acatttccgt gtcgccctta ttcccttttt tgcggcattt tgccttcctg
     9121 tttttgctca cccagaaacg ctggtgaaag taaaagatgc tgaagatcag ttgggtgcac
     9181 gagtgggtta catcgaactg gatctcaaca gcggtaagat ccttgagagt tttcgccccg
     9241 aagaacgttt tccaatgatg agcactttta aagttctgct atgtggcgcg gtattatccc
     9301 gtattgacgc cgggcaagag caactcggtc gccgcataca ctattctcag aatgacttgg
     9361 ttgagtactc accagtcaca gaaaagcatc ttacggatgg catgacagta agagaattat
     9421 gcagtgctgc cataaccatg agtgataaca ctgcggccaa cttacttctg acaacgatcg
     9481 gaggaccgaa ggagctaacc gcttttttgc acaacatggg ggatcatgta actcgccttg
     9541 atcgttggga accggagctg aatgaagcca taccaaacga cgagcgtgac accacgatgc
     9601 ctgtagcaat ggcaacaacg ttgcgcaaac tattaactgg cgaactactt actctagctt
     9661 cccggcaaca attaatagac tggatggagg cggataaagt tgcaggacca cttctgcgct
     9721 cggcccttcc ggctggctgg tttattgctg ataaatctgg agccggtgag cgtgggtctc
     9781 gcggtatcat tgcagcactg gggccagatg gtaagccctc ccgtatcgta gttatctaca
     9841 cgacggggag tcaggcaact atggatgaac gaaatagaca gatcgctgag ataggtgcct
     9901 cactgattaa gcattggtaa ctgtcagacc aagtttactc ataacgcgtc aattcgaggg
     9961 ggatcaattc cgtgataggt gggctgccct tcctggttgg cttggtttca tcagccatcc
    10021 gcttgccctc atctgttacg ccggcggtag ccggccagcc tcgcagagca ggattcccgt
    10081 tgagcaccgc caggtgcgaa taagggacag tgaagaagga acacccgctc gcgggtgggc
    10141 ctacttcacc tatcctgccc ggctgacgcc gttggataca ccaaggaaag tctacacgaa
    10201 ccctttggca aaatcctgta tatcgtgcga aaaaggatgg atataccgaa aaaatcgcta
    10261 taatgacccc gaagcagggt tatgcagcgg aaaacggaat tgatccggcc acgatgcgtc
    10321 cggcgtagag gatctgaaga tcagcagttc aacctgttga tagtacgtac taagctctca
    10381 tgtttcacgt actaagctct catgtttaac gtactaagct ctcatgttta acgaactaaa
    10441 ccctcatggc taacgtacta agctctcatg gctaacgtac taagctctca tgtttcacgt
    10501 actaagctct catgtttgaa caataaaatt aatataaatc agcaacttaa atagcctcta
    10561 aggttttaag ttttataaga aaaaaaagaa tatataaggc ttttaaagct tttaaggttt
    10621 aacggttgtg gacaacaagc cagggatgta acgcactgag aagcccttag agcctctcaa
    10681 agcaattttg agtgacacag gaacacttaa cggctgacat gggaattccc ctccaccgcg
    10741 gtggtacaaa gaaaattcga caaactgtta tttttctatc tatttatttg aattgtgagc
    10801 ggataacaat tacctttgtc ggcaattgtg agcggataac aattaaataa agatattct
//
