LOCUS       pMM705 10860 bp DNA circular UNA 08-JUL-2015
DEFINITION  pNBU2-BtdCas9-BT1754.
ACCESSION   urn.local...q-4vxgv9a
VERSION     urn.local...q-4vxgv9a
KEYWORDS    .
SOURCE
  ORGANISM  .
FEATURES             Location/Qualifiers
     gene            28..4134
                     /created_by="User"
                     /X-Transferred_From="MBP-Cas9 Strep pyogenes PCR Product"
                     /X-Transferred_Similarity="100.00%"
                     /Transferred_From="pZB31sgCRndm1-2 (D10A/H840A) PCR
                     Product"
                     /Transferred_Similarity="100.00%"
                     /label="cas9"
     modified_base   56
                     /created_by="User"
                     /Transferred_From="pZB31sgCRndm1-2 (D10A/H840A) PCR
                     Product"
                     /Transferred_Similarity="100.00%"
                     /label="D10A"
     modified_base   2545..2546
                     /created_by="User"
                     /Transferred_From="pZB31sgCRndm1-2 (D10A/H840A) PCR
                     Product"
                     /Transferred_Similarity="100.00%"
                     /label="H840A"
     misc_feature    2547
                     /created_by="User"
                     /Transferred_From="pZB31sgCRndm1-2 (D10A/H840A) PCR
                     Product"
                     /Transferred_Similarity="100.00%"
                     /label
     terminator      4150..4179
                     /created_by="User"
                     /modified_by="User"
                     /Transferred_From="Bacteroides sgRNA Geneblock PCR Product"
                     /Transferred_Similarity="100.00%"
                     /label="tL17"
     promoter        4230..4273
                     /created_by="User"
                     /Transferred_From="Bacteroides sgRNA Geneblock PCR Product"
                     /Transferred_Similarity="100.00%"
                     /label="P1"
     misc_feature    4237..4240
                     /created_by="User"
                     /Transferred_From="Bacteroides sgRNA Geneblock PCR Product"
                     /Transferred_Similarity="100.00%"
                     /label="-33"
     misc_feature    4262..4269
                     /created_by="User"
                     /Transferred_From="Bacteroides sgRNA Geneblock PCR Product"
                     /Transferred_Similarity="100.00%"
                     /label="-7"
     CRISPR          4274..4293
                     /created_by="User"
                     /label="BT1754"
     misc_feature    4274..4293
                     /Original_Bases="TTGATCCAAATTATAACCCG"
                     /label="TTGATCCAAATTATAACCCG"
                     /note="Geneious type: Editing History Replacement"
     source          <4274..>4293
                     /organism="Bacteroides thetaiotaomicron VPI-5482"
                     /mol_type="genomic DNA"
                     /strain="VPI-5482"
                     /db_xref="taxon:226186"
                     /label="source Bacteroides thetaiotaomicron VPI-5482"
     ncrna           4294..4335
                     /created_by="User"
                     /X-Transferred_From="sgRNA GFP1"
                     /X-Transferred_Similarity="100.00%"
                     /Transferred_From="Bacteroides sgRNA Geneblock PCR Product"
                     /Transferred_Similarity="100.00%"
                     /label="Cas9 Adaptor"
     terminator      4336..4375
                     /created_by="User"
                     /X-Transferred_From="sgRNA GFP1"
                     /X-Transferred_Similarity="100.00%"
                     /Transferred_From="Bacteroides sgRNA Geneblock PCR Product"
                     /Transferred_Similarity="100.00%"
                     /label="SpyTerm"
     misc_feature    complement(4413..4436)
                     /Mismatches=0
                     /Extension="ACTGGAAGATAGGCAATTAG"
                     /created_by="primer3"
                     /annotation_group="160951047764115c2209d78-f303-40c2-99fd-
                     6fb82ee95cc5" /%GC="50.0"
                     /Tm="62.3"
                     /Hairpin_Tm="46.5"
                     /Self_Dimer_Tm="None"
                     /Sequence="CCAGCATCTTAGCGTGAAACGATC"
                     /label="mmD645"
                     /note="Geneious type: primer_bind_reverse"
     misc_feature    4436^4437
                     /Original_Bases="CCACGTGCTAAGGAGTGAGCTTCTCGGATTTTATTTGTATT
                     TTTGCCATGCCTGATGAGGTTTTGTTTGATTATTTTTTTGCAACACTAAGTTAAGTGA
                     ATCCTCTGACATGGCAAAATCCTGAGCAACTTTTTGTTGCTCAGGTACTTAAAAAAAA
                     TATTTTATAATAGTGTTGCGGAATTAAGGTAAAAGAATAAAATGGTTTTTACTCTGGA
                     AGATTTTGTTGGCGATTGGCGTCAGACCGCGGGTTATAATTTGGATCAAGTCCTGGAA
                     CAGGGTGGCGTAAGCTCTCTGTTCCAGAACCTGGGTGTGAGCGTGACGCCGATTCAGC
                     GCATCGTTCTGTCCGGCGAGAACGGTCTGAAAATTGATATTCATGTGATCATCCCGTA
                     CGAAGGCCTGAGCGGTGACCAAATGGGTCAAATCGAGAAAATCTTTAAAGTCGTCTAC
                     CCAGTTGACGATCACCACTTCAAGGTTATCTTGCATTACGGTACGCTGGTGATTGATG
                     GTGTGACCCCGAATATGATTGACTATTTCGGCCGTCCGTATGAAGGCATTGCCGTTTT
                     TGACGGTAAAAAGATCACCGTCACCGGTACCCTGTGGAATGGCAATAAGATTATTGAC
                     GAGCGTCTGATTAACCCGGACGGCAGCCTGCTGTTCCGCGTGACCATCAACGGTGTCA
                     CGGGTTGGCGTCTGTGCGAGCGCATCCTGGCATAATGAACTGCACTTGCTTTGATAAT
                     TAATGATAAACAATCTAAAAGCACTCTAATCGTTATCGGAGTGCTTTTAGATTACTAA
                     TCAAATTGCTTCTA"
                     /label="CCACGTGCTAAGGAGTGAGCTTCTCGGATTTTATTTGTATTTTTGCCATG
                     CCTGATGAGGTTTTGTTTGATTATTTTTTTGCAACACTAAGTTAAGTGAATCCTCTGA
                     CATGGCAAAATCCTGAGCAACTTTTTGTTGCTCAGGTACTTAAAAAAAATATTTTATA
                     ATAGTGTTGCGGAATTAAGGTAAAAGAATAAAATGGTTTTTACTCTGGAAGATTTTGT
                     TGGCGATTGGCGTCAGACCGCGGGTTATAATTTGGATCAAGTCCTGGAACAGGGTGGC
                     GTAAGCTCTCTGTTCCAGAACCTGGGTGTGAGCGTGACGCCGATTCAGCGCATCGTTC
                     TGTCCGGCGAGAACGGTCTGAAAATTGATATTCATGTGATCATCCCGTACGAAGGCCT
                     GAGCGGTGACCAAATGGGTCAAATCGAGAAAATCTTTAAAGTCGTCTACCCAGTTGAC
                     GATCACCACTTCAAGGTTATCTTGCATTACGGTACGCTGGTGATTGATGGTGTGACCC
                     CGAATATGATTGACTATTTCGGCCGTCCGTATGAAGGCATTGCCGTTTTTGACGGTAA
                     AAAGATCACCGTCACCGGTACCCTGTGGAATGGCAATAAGATTATTGACGAGCGTCTG
                     ATTAACCCGGACGGCAGCCTGCTGTTCCGCGTGACCATCAACGGTGTCACGGGTTGGC
                     GTCTGTGCGAGCGCATCCTGGCATAATGAACTGCACTTGCTTTGATAATTAATGATAA
                     ACAATCTAAAAGCACTCTAATCGTTATCGGAGTGCTTTTAGATTACTAATCAAATTGC
                     TTCTA"
                     /note="Geneious type: Editing History Deletion"
     promoter        4497..4805
                     /created_by="User"
                     /X-Transferred_From="LacIq Casette PCR Product"
                     /X-Transferred_Similarity="100.00%"
                     /Transferred_From="pNBU2-PcfxALacO23-Nanoluc-LacIq PCR
                     Product"
                     /Transferred_Similarity="100.00%"
                     /label="Pbt1311"
     cds             4806..5897
                     /created_by="User"
                     /X-Transferred_From="LacIq Casette PCR Product"
                     /X-Transferred_Similarity="100.00%"
                     /Transferred_From="pNBU2-PcfxALacO23-Nanoluc-LacIq PCR
                     Product"
                     /Transferred_Similarity="100.00%"
                     /label="lacIq"
     terminator      5904..5964
                     /created_by="User"
                     /X-Transferred_From="LacIq Casette PCR Product"
                     /X-Transferred_Similarity="100.00%"
                     /Transferred_From="pNBU2-PcfxALacO23-Nanoluc-LacIq PCR
                     Product"
                     /Transferred_Similarity="100.00%"
                     /label="L3S2P21 Terminator"
     cds             complement(6118..7398)
                     /note="NBU2 integrase"
                     /X-Transferred_From="pNBU2-PcfxA-sfGFP PCR Product"
                     /X-Transferred_Similarity="100.00%"
                     /Transferred_From="pNBU2-PcfxALacO23-Nanoluc-LacIq PCR
                     Product"
                     /Transferred_Similarity="100.00%"
                     /label="NBU2 integrase"
     misc_recomb     7558..7580
                     /note="attN2"
                     /X-Transferred_From="pNBU2-PcfxA-sfGFP PCR Product"
                     /X-Transferred_Similarity="100.00%"
                     /Transferred_From="pNBU2-PcfxALacO23-Nanoluc-LacIq PCR
                     Product"
                     /Transferred_Similarity="100.00%"
                     /label="attN2"
     cds             complement(7838..8572)
                     /note="ermG"
                     /X-Transferred_From="pNBU2-PcfxA-sfGFP PCR Product"
                     /X-Transferred_Similarity="100.00%"
                     /Transferred_From="pNBU2-PcfxALacO23-Nanoluc-LacIq PCR
                     Product"
                     /Transferred_Similarity="100.00%"
                     /label="ermG"
     cds             9060..9921
                     /note="beta-lactamase from pBR322"
                     /X-Transferred_From="pNBU2-PcfxA-sfGFP PCR Product"
                     /X-Transferred_Similarity="100.00%"
                     /Transferred_From="pNBU2-PcfxALacO23-Nanoluc-LacIq PCR
                     Product"
                     /Transferred_Similarity="100.00%"
                     /label="beta-lactamase from pBR322"
     misc_recomb     9959..10744
                     /note="RP4 oriT/RSK oriV"
                     /X-Transferred_From="pNBU2-PcfxA-sfGFP PCR Product"
                     /X-Transferred_Similarity="100.00%"
                     /Transferred_From="pNBU2-PcfxALacO23-Nanoluc-LacIq PCR
                     Product"
                     /Transferred_Similarity="100.00%"
                     /label="RP4 oriT/RSK oriV"
     promoter        10745..10823
                     /created_by="User"
                     /X-Transferred_From="pNBU2-PcfxA-sfGFP PCR Product"
                     /X-Transferred_Similarity="100.00%"
                     /Transferred_From="pNBU2-PcfxALacO23-Nanoluc-LacIq PCR
                     Product"
                     /Transferred_Similarity="100.00%"
                     /label="PcfxA"
     misc_feature    10788..10791
                     /created_by="User"
                     /X-Transferred_From="pNBU2-PcfxA-sfGFP PCR Product"
                     /X-Transferred_Similarity="100.00%"
                     /modified_by="User"
                     /Transferred_From="pNBU2-PcfxALacO23-Nanoluc-LacIq PCR
                     Product"
                     /Transferred_Similarity="100.00%"
                     /label="-33"
     protein_bind    10792..10811
                     /created_by="User"
                     /Transferred_From="pNBU2-PcfxALacO23-Nanoluc-LacIq PCR
                     Product"
                     /Transferred_Similarity="100.00%"
                     /label="LacO1'"
     misc_feature    10812..10819
                     /created_by="User"
                     /X-Transferred_From="pNBU2-PcfxA-sfGFP PCR Product"
                     /X-Transferred_Similarity="100.00%"
                     /Transferred_From="pNBU2-PcfxALacO23-Nanoluc-LacIq PCR
                     Product"
                     /Transferred_Similarity="100.00%"
                     /label="-7"
     misc_feature    10824
                     /created_by="User"
                     /X-Transferred_From="pNBU2-PcfxA-sfGFP PCR Product"
                     /X-Transferred_Similarity="100.00%"
                     /Transferred_From="pNBU2-PcfxALacO23-Nanoluc-LacIq PCR
                     Product"
                     /Transferred_Similarity="100.00%"
                     /label="+1"
     protein_bind    10825..10845
                     /created_by="User"
                     /Transferred_From="pNBU2-PcfxALacO23-Nanoluc-LacIq PCR
                     Product"
                     /Transferred_Similarity="100.00%"
                     /label="LacO1"
     misc_difference order(10850..10854,10850..10854)
                     /created_by="User"
                     /modified_by="User"
                     /X-Transferred_From="pNBU2-PcfxA-sfGFP PCR Product"
                     /X-Transferred_Similarity="100.00%"
                     /Transferred_From="pNBU2-PcfxALacO23-Nanoluc-LacIq PCR
                     Product"
                     /Transferred_Similarity="100.00%"
                     /label="RBS?"
ORIGIN
        1 cgtcaaacaa atataaataa tataaacatg gataagaaat actcaatagg cttagctatc
       61 ggcacaaata gcgtcggatg ggcggtgatc actgatgaat ataaggttcc gtctaaaaag
      121 ttcaaggttc tgggaaatac agaccgccac agtatcaaaa aaaatcttat aggggctctt
      181 ttatttgaca gtggagagac agcggaagcg actcgtctca aacggacagc tcgtagaagg
      241 tatacacgtc ggaagaatcg tatttgttat ctacaggaga ttttttcaaa tgagatggcg
      301 aaagtagatg atagtttctt tcatcgactt gaagagtctt ttttggtgga agaagacaag
      361 aagcatgaac gtcatcctat ttttggaaat atagtagatg aagttgctta tcatgagaaa
      421 tatccaacta tctatcatct gcgaaaaaaa ttggtagatt ctactgataa agcggatttg
      481 cgcttaatct atttggcctt agcgcatatg attaagtttc gtggtcattt tttgattgag
      541 ggagatttaa atcctgataa tagtgatgtg gacaaactat ttatccagtt ggtacaaacc
      601 tacaatcaat tatttgaaga aaaccctatt aacgcaagtg gagtagatgc taaagcgatt
      661 ctttctgcac gattgagtaa atcaagacga ttagaaaatc tcattgctca gctccccggt
      721 gagaagaaaa atggcttatt tgggaatctc attgctttgt cattgggttt gacccctaat
      781 tttaaatcaa attttgattt ggcagaagat gctaaattac agctttcaaa agatacttac
      841 gatgatgatt tagataattt attggcgcaa attggagatc aatatgctga tttgtttttg
      901 gcagctaaga atttatcaga tgctatttta ctttcagata tcctaagagt aaatactgaa
      961 ataactaagg ctcccctatc agcttcaatg attaaacgct acgatgaaca tcatcaagac
     1021 ttgactcttt taaaagcttt agttcgacaa caacttccag aaaagtataa agaaatcttt
     1081 tttgatcaat caaaaaacgg atatgcaggt tatattgatg ggggagctag ccaagaagaa
     1141 ttttataaat ttatcaaacc aattttagaa aaaatggatg gtactgagga attattggtg
     1201 aaactaaatc gtgaagattt gctgcgcaag caacggacct ttgacaacgg ctctattccc
     1261 catcaaattc acttgggtga gctgcatgct attttgagaa gacaagaaga cttttatcca
     1321 tttttaaaag acaatcgtga gaagattgaa aaaatcttga cttttcgaat tccttattat
     1381 gttggtccat tggcgcgtgg caatagtcgt tttgcatgga tgactcggaa gtctgaagaa
     1441 acaattaccc catggaattt tgaagaagtt gtcgataaag gtgcttcagc tcaatcattt
     1501 attgaacgca tgacaaactt tgataaaaat cttccaaatg aaaaagtact accaaaacat
     1561 agtttgcttt atgagtattt tacggtttat aacgaattga caaaggtcaa atatgttact
     1621 gaaggaatgc gaaaaccagc atttctttca ggtgaacaga agaaagccat tgttgattta
     1681 ctcttcaaaa caaatcgaaa agtaaccgtt aagcaattaa aagaagatta tttcaaaaaa
     1741 atagaatgtt ttgatagtgt tgaaatttca ggagttgaag atagatttaa tgcttcatta
     1801 ggtacctacc atgatttgct aaaaattatt aaagataaag attttttgga taatgaagaa
     1861 aatgaagata tcttagagga tattgtttta acattgacct tatttgaaga tagggagatg
     1921 attgaggaaa gacttaaaac atatgctcac ctctttgatg ataaggtgat gaaacagctt
     1981 aaacgtcgcc gttatactgg ttggggacgt ttgtctcgaa aattgattaa tggtattagg
     2041 gataagcaat ctggcaaaac aatattagat tttttgaaat cagatggttt tgccaatcgc
     2101 aattttatgc agctgatcca tgatgatagt ttgacattta aagaagacat tcaaaaagca
     2161 caagtgtctg gacaaggcga tagtttacat gaacatattg caaatttagc tggtagccct
     2221 gctattaaaa aaggtatttt acagactgta aaagttgttg atgaattggt caaagtaatg
     2281 gggcggcata agccagaaaa tatcgttatt gaaatggcac gtgaaaatca gacaactcaa
     2341 aagggccaga aaaattcgcg agagcgtatg aaacgaatcg aagaaggtat caaagaatta
     2401 ggaagtcaga ttcttaaaga gcatcctgtt gaaaatactc aattgcaaaa tgaaaagctc
     2461 tatctctatt atctccaaaa tggaagagac atgtatgtgg accaagaatt agatattaat
     2521 cgtttaagtg attatgatgt cgatgccatt gttccacaaa gtttccttaa agacgattca
     2581 atagacaata aggtcttaac gcgttctgat aaaaatcgtg gtaaatcgga taacgttcca
     2641 agtgaagaag tagtcaaaaa gatgaaaaac tattggagac aacttctaaa cgccaagtta
     2701 atcactcaac gtaagtttga taatttaacg aaagctgaac gtggaggttt gagtgaactt
     2761 gataaagctg gttttatcaa acgccaattg gttgaaactc gccaaatcac taagcatgtg
     2821 gcacaaattt tggatagtcg catgaatact aaatacgatg aaaatgataa acttattcga
     2881 gaggttaaag tgattacctt aaaatctaaa ttagtttctg acttccgaaa agatttccaa
     2941 ttctataaag tacgtgagat taacaattac catcatgccc atgatgcgta tctaaatgcc
     3001 gtcgttggaa ctgctttgat taagaaatat ccaaaacttg aatcggagtt tgtctatggt
     3061 gattataaag tttatgatgt tcgtaaaatg attgctaagt ctgagcaaga aataggcaaa
     3121 gcaaccgcaa aatatttctt ttactctaat atcatgaact tcttcaaaac agaaattaca
     3181 cttgcaaatg gagagattcg caaacgccct ctaatcgaaa ctaatgggga aactggagaa
     3241 attgtctggg ataaagggcg agattttgcc acagtgcgca aagtattgtc catgccccaa
     3301 gtcaatattg tcaagaaaac agaagtacag acaggcggat tctccaagga gtcaatttta
     3361 ccaaaaagaa attcggacaa gcttattgct cgtaaaaaag actgggatcc aaaaaaatat
     3421 ggtggttttg atagtccaac ggtagcttat tcagtcctag tggttgctaa ggtggaaaaa
     3481 gggaaatcga agaagttaaa atccgttaaa gagttactag ggatcacaat tatggaaaga
     3541 agttcctttg aaaaaaatcc gattgacttt ttagaagcta aaggatataa ggaagttaaa
     3601 aaagacttaa tcattaaact acctaaatat agtctttttg agttagaaaa cggtcgtaaa
     3661 cggatgctgg ctagtgccgg agaattacaa aaaggaaatg agctggctct gccaagcaaa
     3721 tatgtgaatt ttttatattt agctagtcat tatgaaaagt tgaagggtag tccagaagat
     3781 aacgaacaaa aacaattgtt tgtggagcag cataagcatt atttagatga gattattgag
     3841 caaatcagtg aattttctaa gcgtgttatt ttagcagatg ccaatttaga taaagttctt
     3901 agtgcatata acaaacatag agacaaacca atacgtgaac aagcagaaaa tattattcat
     3961 ttatttacgt tgacgaatct tggagctccc gctgctttta aatattttga tacaacaatt
     4021 gatcgtaaac gatatacgtc tacaaaagaa gttttagatg ccactcttat ccatcaatcc
     4081 atcactggtc tttatgaaac acgcattgat ttgagtcagc taggaggtga ctgaattaat
     4141 gcggctgcaa tttttttggg cggggccgcc caaaaaaatc ctagcaccct gcagcagtac
     4201 tgcttgacca taagaacaaa aaaacttccg ataaagtttg gaagataaag ctaaaagttc
     4261 ttatctttgc agtgaaaatg gggtgtatcc tgcgttttag agctagaaat agcaagttaa
     4321 aataaggcta gtccgttatc aacttgaaaa agtggcaccg agtcggtgct ttttttctag
     4381 atgatgatta aggatcttgc gtacaatttg acgatcgttt cacgctaaga tgctggctaa
     4441 ttgcctatct tccagtgatg gaacagcatt tgtgcattgg ctgcaacaat cagccttgat
     4501 ctggaagaag caatgaaagc tgctgttaag tctccgaatc aggtattgtt cctgacaggt
     4561 gtattcccat ccggtaaacg cggatacttt gcagttgatc tgactcagga ataaattata
     4621 aattaaggta agaagattgt aggataagct aatgaaatag aaaaaggatg ccgtcacaca
     4681 acttgtcggc attctttttt gttttattag ttgaaaatat agtgaaaaag ttgcctaaat
     4741 atgtatgtta acaaattatt tgtcgtaact ttgcactcca aatctgtttt taacatatgg
     4801 cactagtggt gaatgtgaaa ccagtaacgt tatacgatgt cgcagagtat gccggtgtct
     4861 cttatcagac cgtttcccgc gtggtgaacc aggccagcca cgtttctgcg aaaacgcggg
     4921 aaaaagtgga agcggcgatg gcggagctga attacattcc caaccgcgtg gcacaacaac
     4981 tggcgggcaa acagtcgttg ctgattggcg ttgccacctc cagtctggcc ctgcacgcgc
     5041 cgtcgcaaat tgtcgcggcg attaaatctc gcgccgatca actgggtgcc agcgtggtgg
     5101 tgtcgatggt agaacgaagc ggcgtcgaag cctgtaaagc ggcggtgcac aatcttctcg
     5161 cgcaacgcgt cagtgggctg atcattaact atccgctgga tgaccaggat gccattgctg
     5221 tggaagctgc ctgcactaat gttccggcgt tatttcttga tgtctctgac cagacaccca
     5281 tcaacagtat tattttctcc catgaggacg gtacgcgact gggcgtggag catctggtcg
     5341 cattgggtca ccagcaaatc gcgctgttag cgggcccatt aagttctgtc tcggcgcgtc
     5401 tgcgtctggc tggctggcat aaatatctca ctcgcaatca aattcagccg atagcggaac
     5461 gggaaggcga ctggagtgcc atgtccggtt ttcaacaaac catgcaaatg ctgaatgagg
     5521 gcatcgttcc cactgcgatg ctggttgcca acgatcagat ggcgctgggc gcaatgcgcg
     5581 ccattaccga gtccgggctg cgcgttggtg cggatatctc ggtagtggga tacgacgata
     5641 ccgaggacag ctcatgttat atcccgccgt taaccaccat caaacaggat tttcgcctgc
     5701 tggggcaaac cagcgtggac cgcttgctgc aactctctca gggccaggcg gtgaagggca
     5761 atcagctgtt gcccgtctca ctggtgaaaa gaaaaaccac cctggcgccc aatacgcaaa
     5821 ccgcctctcc ccgcgcgttg gccgattcat taatgcagct ggcacgacag gtttcccgac
     5881 tggaaagcgg gcagtgagct ttcctcggta ccaaattcca gaaaagaggc ctcccgaaag
     5941 gggggccttt tttcgttttg gtcctacttg tgcctgttct atttccgaac cgaccgcttg
     6001 tatgaatcca tcaaaattcg ttttctctat gttggattcc ttgttgctca tattgtgatg
     6061 ataatttcta caaatatagt cattggtaac tatctatgaa actgtttgat acttttatag
     6121 ttgattaaac ttgttcatgg catttgcctt aatatcatcc gctatgtcaa tgtagggttt
     6181 catagctttg tagtcgctgt gtcccgtcca tttcatgacc acctgtgccg ggattccgag
     6241 agccagcgca ttgcagatga atgtccttct tcctgcatgg gtactgagca aagcgtattt
     6301 gggtgtgact tcatcaatac gttcatttcc cttgtagtag gtttcccgta caggctcgtt
     6361 gatttctgcc agttcgccca gctctttcag gtaatcgttc atcttctggt tgctgatgac
     6421 gggcagagcc atgtaattct cgaaatggat gtccttgtat ttgtccagta tggctttgct
     6481 gtatttgttc agttcaatcg tcaggctgtc ggcagtcttg actgtggtta tttcgatgtg
     6541 gtcggacttc acatcgcttc ttttcagatt gcgaacatcc gaataccgca aactcgtaaa
     6601 gcagcagaac aggaaaacat cacgcacacg ttccaggtat tgcttatcct tgggtatctg
     6661 gtagtctttc agcttgttca gttcatccca agtcaggaag attacttttt tcgaggtggt
     6721 tttcagtttc ggtttgaacg tatcgtatgc aatgttctga tgatgtcctt tcttgaagct
     6781 ccagcgcagg aaccatttga ggaatcccat ttgcttgccg atggtgctgt ttctcatatc
     6841 cttggtgtca cgcaggaagt tgacgtattc gttcaatcca aactcgttga aatagttgaa
     6901 cgttgcatcc tccttgaact ctttgaggtg gttcctcact gctgcaaatt tttcataggt
     6961 ggatgccgtc cagttattct ggttaccgca ctcttttaca aactcatcga acacctccca
     7021 aaagctgaca ggggcttctt ccggctgttc ttcgctggtg tctttcattc tcatgttgaa
     7081 agcttccttc aactgttggg tcgttggcat gacctcctgc acctcaaatt ccttgaaaat
     7141 attctggatt tcggcatagt atttcagcaa gtccgtattg atttcggctg cactttgctt
     7201 tagcttgttg gtacatccgc tctttacccg ctgcttatct gcatcccatt tggctacgtc
     7261 aatccggtag cccgttgtaa actcgatgcg ttggctggca aagatgacac gcatacggat
     7321 gggtacgttc tctacgattg gcacaccgtt ctttttccgg ctctccaatg caaaaatgat
     7381 gttgcgcttg atattcataa ttgggtgcgt ttgaaattct acacccaaat atacacccaa
     7441 ttattgagat agcaaaagac atttagaaac atttactttt actctatatt gtaatttaca
     7501 cttgattatc agtcgtttgc agtcttatga tattctgtga aagtataagt tcgagagcct
     7561 gtctctccgc aaaaaacgct gaaaatcagc agattgcaaa acaaacaccc tgttttacac
     7621 ccaagaatgt aaagtcggct gtttttgttt tatttaagat aatacaacca ctacataata
     7681 aaagagtagc gatattaaaa gaatccgatg agaaaagact aatatttatc tatccattca
     7741 gtttgatttt tcaggacttt acatcgtcct gaaagtattt gttggtaccg gtaccgagga
     7801 cgcgtaaaca tttacagttg catgtggcct attgttttta gccgttaaat attttataac
     7861 tattaaatag cgatacaaat tgttcgaaac taatattgtt tatatcatat attctcgcat
     7921 gttttaaagc tttattaaat tgattttttg taaacagttt ttcgtactct ttgttaaccc
     7981 atttcattac aaaagtttca tatttttttc tctctttaaa tgccattttt gctggctttc
     8041 tttttaatac aattaatgtg ctatccactt taggttttgg atggaaataa tacctaggaa
     8101 tttttgctaa tatagaaata tctacctctg ccattaacag caatgctagt gatctgtttg
     8161 tatctaataa cattttagca aaaccatatt ccactattaa ataacttatt gtggctgaac
     8221 tttcaaaaac aatttttcga attatatttg tgcttatgtt gtaaggtatg ctgccaaata
     8281 ttttatatgg attgtggcta ggaaatgtaa atttcagtat atcatcattt actatttgat
     8341 agttaggata atttaagagc ttattacgag ttacctcaca taatttagaa tcaatttcta
     8401 tcgccgttac aaaattacat ctctttacca atccagcagt aaaatgacct ttccctgcac
     8461 ctatttcaaa gatgttatct ttttcatcta aacttatgca attcattatt ttttctatgt
     8521 gatattttga agtaataaaa ttttgactat cttttatatt tactttgttc attataacct
     8581 ctccttaatt tattgcatct cttttcgaat atttatgttt tttgagaaaa gaacgtactc
     8641 atggttcatc ccgatatgcg tatcggtctg tatatcagca actttctatg tgtttcaact
     8701 acaatagtca tctattctca tctttctgag tccaccccct gcaaagcccc tctttacgac
     8761 ataaaaattc ggtcggaaaa ggtatgcaaa agatgtttct ctctttaaga gaaactcttc
     8821 gggatgcaaa aatatgaaaa taactccaat tcaccaaatt atatagcgac ttttttacaa
     8881 aatgctaaaa tttgttgatt tccgtcaagc aattgttgag caaaaatgtc ttttacgata
     8941 aaatgatacc tcaatatcaa ctgtttagca aaacgatatt tctcttaaag agagaaacac
     9001 ctttttgttc accaatcccc gacttttaat cccgcggcca tgattgaaaa aggaagagta
     9061 tgagtattca acatttccgt gtcgccctta ttcccttttt tgcggcattt tgccttcctg
     9121 tttttgctca cccagaaacg ctggtgaaag taaaagatgc tgaagatcag ttgggtgcac
     9181 gagtgggtta catcgaactg gatctcaaca gcggtaagat ccttgagagt tttcgccccg
     9241 aagaacgttt tccaatgatg agcactttta aagttctgct atgtggcgcg gtattatccc
     9301 gtattgacgc cgggcaagag caactcggtc gccgcataca ctattctcag aatgacttgg
     9361 ttgagtactc accagtcaca gaaaagcatc ttacggatgg catgacagta agagaattat
     9421 gcagtgctgc cataaccatg agtgataaca ctgcggccaa cttacttctg acaacgatcg
     9481 gaggaccgaa ggagctaacc gcttttttgc acaacatggg ggatcatgta actcgccttg
     9541 atcgttggga accggagctg aatgaagcca taccaaacga cgagcgtgac accacgatgc
     9601 ctgtagcaat ggcaacaacg ttgcgcaaac tattaactgg cgaactactt actctagctt
     9661 cccggcaaca attaatagac tggatggagg cggataaagt tgcaggacca cttctgcgct
     9721 cggcccttcc ggctggctgg tttattgctg ataaatctgg agccggtgag cgtgggtctc
     9781 gcggtatcat tgcagcactg gggccagatg gtaagccctc ccgtatcgta gttatctaca
     9841 cgacggggag tcaggcaact atggatgaac gaaatagaca gatcgctgag ataggtgcct
     9901 cactgattaa gcattggtaa ctgtcagacc aagtttactc ataacgcgtc aattcgaggg
     9961 ggatcaattc cgtgataggt gggctgccct tcctggttgg cttggtttca tcagccatcc
    10021 gcttgccctc atctgttacg ccggcggtag ccggccagcc tcgcagagca ggattcccgt
    10081 tgagcaccgc caggtgcgaa taagggacag tgaagaagga acacccgctc gcgggtgggc
    10141 ctacttcacc tatcctgccc ggctgacgcc gttggataca ccaaggaaag tctacacgaa
    10201 ccctttggca aaatcctgta tatcgtgcga aaaaggatgg atataccgaa aaaatcgcta
    10261 taatgacccc gaagcagggt tatgcagcgg aaaacggaat tgatccggcc acgatgcgtc
    10321 cggcgtagag gatctgaaga tcagcagttc aacctgttga tagtacgtac taagctctca
    10381 tgtttcacgt actaagctct catgtttaac gtactaagct ctcatgttta acgaactaaa
    10441 ccctcatggc taacgtacta agctctcatg gctaacgtac taagctctca tgtttcacgt
    10501 actaagctct catgtttgaa caataaaatt aatataaatc agcaacttaa atagcctcta
    10561 aggttttaag ttttataaga aaaaaaagaa tatataaggc ttttaaagct tttaaggttt
    10621 aacggttgtg gacaacaagc cagggatgta acgcactgag aagcccttag agcctctcaa
    10681 agcaattttg agtgacacag gaacacttaa cggctgacat gggaattccc ctccaccgcg
    10741 gtggttacaa agaaaattcg acaaactgtt atttttctat ctatttattt gaattgtgag
    10801 cggataacaa ttacctttgt cggcaattgt gagcggataa caattaaata aagatattct
//
