>Addgene plasmid #68892 | pMM705 | addgene partial sequence | sequence record 126160 | pGP704-R 5'-aacaagccagggatgtaacg-3'
TTTGAGTGACACAGGAACACTTAACGGCTGACATGGGAATTCCCCTCCACCGCGGTGGTACAAAGAAAAT
TCGACAAACTGTTATTTTTCTATCTATTTATTTGAATTGTGAGCGGATAACAATTACCTTTGTCGGCAAT
TGTGAGCGGATAACAATTAAATAAAGATATTCTCGTCAAACAAATATAAATAATATAAACATGGATAAGA
AATACTCAATAGGCTTAGCTATCGGCACAAATAGCGTCGGATGGGCGGTGATCACTGATGAATATAAGGT
TCCGTCTAAAAAGTTCAAGGTTCTGGGAAATACAGACCGCCACAGTATCAAAAAAAATCTTATAGGGGCT
CTTTTATTTGACAGTGGAGAGACAGCGGAAGCGACTCGTCTCAAACGGACAGCTCGTAGAAGGTATACAC
GTCGGAAGAATCGTATTTGTTATCTACAGGAGATTTTTTCAAATGAGATGGCGAAAGTAGATGATAGTTT
CTTTCATCGACTTGAAGAGTCTTTTTTGGTGGAAGAAGACAAGAAGCATGAACGTCATCCTATTTTTGGA
AATATAGTAGATGAAGTTGCTTATCATGAGAAATATCCAACTATCTATCATCTGCGAAAAAAATTGGTAG
ATTCTACTGATAAAGCGGATTTGCGCTTAATCTATTTGGCCTTAGCGCATATGATTAAGTTTCGTGGTCA
TTTTTTGATTGAGGGAGATTTAAATCCTGATAATAGTGATGTGGACAAACTATTTATCCAGTTGGTACAA
ACCTACAATCAATTATTTGAAGAA
