>Addgene plasmid #68892 | pMM705 | addgene partial sequence | sequence record 126234 | StrepPyoCas9-5UTR-F 5'-CGGTGCCACTTTTTCAAGTTG-3'
AGCTCTAAAACGCAGGATACACCCCATTTTCACTGCAAAGATAAGAACTTTTAGCTTTATCTTCCAAACT
TTATCGGAAGTTTTTTTGTTCTTATGGTCAAGCAGTACTGCTGCAGGGTGCTAGGATTTTTTTGGGCGGC
CCCGCCCAAAAAAATTGCAGCCGCATTAATTCAGTCACCTCCTAGCTGACTCAAATCAATGCGTGTTTCA
TAAAGACCAGTGATGGATTGATGGATAAGAGTGGCATCTAAAACTTCTTTTGTAGACGTATATCGTTTAC
GATCAATTGTTGTATCAAAATATTTAAAAGCAGCGGGAGCTCCAAGATTCGTCAACGTAAATAAATGAAT
AATATTTTCTGCTTGTTCACGTATTGGTTTGTCTCTATGTTTGTTATATGCACTAAGAACTTTATCTAAA
TTGGCATCTGCTAAAATAACACGCTTAGAAAATTCACTGATTTGCTCAATAATCTCATCTAAATAATGCT
TATGCTGCTCCACAAACAATTGTTTTTGTTCGTTATCTTCTGGACTACCCTTCAACTTTTCATAATGACT
AGCTAAATATAAAAAATTCACATATTTGCTTGGCAGAGCCAGCTCATTTCCTTTTTGTAATTCTCCGGCA
CTAGCCAGCATCCGTTTACGACCGTTTTCTAACTCAAAAAGACTATATTTAGGTAGTTTAATGATTAAGT
CTTTTTTAACTTCCTTATATCCTTTAGCTTCTAAAAAGTCAATCGGAT
